Addgene plasmid #100612: YCe1505 HC_Kan_RFP-p4
Purpose: (Empty Backbone) EMMA toolkit part-entry vector position 4
Depositing lab: Yizhi Cai. Depositing organization: University of Edinburgh. Publication: EMMA: An Extensible Mammalian Modular Assembly Toolkit for the Rapid Design and Production of Diverse Expression Vectors. Martella A, Matjusaitis M, Auxillos J, Pollard SM, Cai Y. ACS Synth Biol. 2017 Apr 24. doi: 10.1021/acssynbio.7b00016. PubMed 28418644.
Backbone
  Vector backbone: pSMART HC_Kan
  Vector type: Synthetic Biology
Growth in bacteria
  Bacterial resistance: Kanamycin, 50 μg/mL
  Growth temperature: 37°C
  Growth strain: DH5alpha
  Copy number: High Copy
Gene/Insert
  Gene/Insert name: None
Terms and licenses: Academic/Nonprofit Terms; Industry Terms: Not Available to Industry
Depositor comments: It is used to standardize new parts for EMMA toolkit. New DNA fragments (parts) are cloned into this plasmid replacing the RFP gene through a BsaI Golden Gate reaction. The resulting plasmid will have the part flanked by BsmBI sites and the fusion sites corresponding to position 4 of EMMA platform.
How to cite: YCe1505 HC_Kan_RFP-p4 was a gift from Yizhi Cai (Addgene plasmid # 100612 ; http://n2t.net/addgene:100612 ; RRID:Addgene_100612)
