[The description below was written by a language model from this plasmid's Addgene catalogue record and pLannotate feature annotations shown in this document.]
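Description:
YCe1505 HC_Kan_RFP-p4 is an empty part-entry vector from the EMMA (Extensible Mammalian Modular Assembly) toolkit, built on the pSMART HC_Kan backbone and used to domesticate new DNA parts destined for position 4 of the EMMA assembly scheme. It is a small (about 2.9 kb) bacterial cloning plasmid that replicates in E. coli from a high-copy ColE1/pUC-type origin and is selected with kanamycin through an aph(3')-Ia aminoglycoside phosphotransferase gene, annotated here as driven by a cat promoter. As is typical of the pSMART design, transcription terminators (tonB, T7Te and T3Te) flank the marker, origin and cloning region, insulating the insert from read-through transcription in either direction.

The cloning site is occupied by a placeholder mRFP1 expression cassette that carries BioBrick prefix and suffix sequences. It consists of a lacI remnant, CAP binding site, lac promoter and lac operator upstream of the mRFP1 coding sequence, followed by rrnB T1 and T7Te terminators, so colonies carrying the unmodified vector express red fluorescent protein. According to the depositor, new fragments are inserted by a BsaI Golden Gate reaction that replaces the RFP gene, so loss of the red reporter can serve as a visual indicator of successful part insertion. In the resulting plasmid the part is flanked by BsmBI sites and by the fusion sites that define EMMA position 4, so it can later be released and joined in order with parts from other positions to build mammalian expression vectors. The restriction sites and fusion overhangs themselves are not annotated in the feature table, and the record does not state which functional category of part position 4 represents.
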