Features (pLannotate 1.2.2; 15 found; start..end, strand, type, name):
     20..41      +  misc_feature   BioBrick prefix: BioBrick prefix for parts that do not start with "ATG"
     42..129     +  CDS            lacI (fragment): lac repressor; lacI; The lac repressor binds to the lac operator to inhibit transcription in E. coli. This inhibition can be relieved by adding lactose or isopropyl-β-D-thiogalactopyranoside (IPTG).
    142..163     +  protein_bind   CAP binding site: CAP binding activates transcription in the presence of cAMP. E. coli catabolite activator protein
    178..208     +  promoter       lac promoter: promoter for the E. coli lac operon
    216..232     +  protein_bind   lac operator: The lac repressor binds to the lac operator to inhibit transcription in E. coli. This inhibition can be relieved by adding lactose or isopropyl-β-D-thiogalactopyranoside (IPTG). lac repressor encoded by lacI
    268..942     +  CDS            mRFP1: mRFP1 is a basic (constitutively fluorescent) red fluorescent protein published in 2002, derived from Discosoma sp.. It is reported to be a somewhat slowly-maturing monomer with low acid sensitivity.
    990..1061    +  terminator     rrnB T1 terminator: transcription terminator T1 from the E. coli rrnB gene
   1077..1104    +  terminator     T7Te terminator: phage T7 early transcription terminator
   1111..1131    +  misc_feature   BioBrick suffix: universal suffix for all parts
   1213..1244    +  terminator     tonB terminator: bidirectional E. coli tonB-P14 transcription terminator
   1245..1347    +  promoter       cat promoter: promoter of the E. coli cat gene encoding chloramphenicol acetyltransferase
   1348..2161    +  CDS            KanR (fragment): aminoglycoside phosphotransferase; aph(3')-Ia; confers resistance to kanamycin in bacteria or G418 (Geneticin®) in eukaryotes
   2184..2211    +  terminator     T7Te terminator: phage T7 early transcription terminator
   2223..2810    -  rep_origin     ori: high-copy-number ColE1/pMB1/pBR322/pUC origin of replication
   2832..2861    -  terminator     T3Te terminator: phage T3 early transcription terminator
>Addgene plasmid #100612 | YCe1505 HC_Kan_RFP-p4 | addgene full sequence | sequence record 192640 | Addgene NGS Result
ACGTCTCGGGACAGAGACCGAATTCGCGGCCGCTTCTAGAGCAATACGCAAACCGCCTCTCCCCGCGCGT
TGGCCGATTCATTAATGCAGCTGGCACGACAGGTTTCCCGACTGGAAAGCGGGCAGTGAGCGCAACGCAA
TTAATGTGAGTTAGCTCACTCATTAGGCACCCCAGGCTTTACACTTTATGCTTCCGGCTCGTATGTTGTG
TGGAATTGTGAGCGGATAACAATTTCACACATACTAGAGAAAGAGGAGAAATACTAGATGGCTTCCTCCG
AAGACGTTATCAAAGAGTTCATGCGTTTCAAAGTTCGTATGGAAGGTTCCGTTAACGGTCACGAGTTCGA
AATCGAAGGTGAAGGTGAAGGTCGTCCGTACGAAGGTACCCAGACCGCTAAACTGAAAGTTACCAAAGGT
GGTCCGCTGCCGTTCGCTTGGGACATCCTGTCCCCGCAGTTCCAGTACGGTTCCAAAGCTTACGTTAAAC
ACCCGGCTGACATCCCGGACTACCTGAAACTGTCCTTCCCGGAAGGTTTCAAATGGGAACGTGTTATGAA
CTTCGAAGACGGTGGTGTTGTTACCGTTACCCAGGACTCCTCCCTGCAAGACGGTGAGTTCATCTACAAA
GTTAAACTGCGTGGTACCAACTTCCCGTCCGACGGTCCGGTTATGCAGAAAAAAACCATGGGTTGGGAAG
CTTCCACCGAACGTATGTACCCGGAAGACGGTGCTCTGAAAGGTGAAATCAAAATGCGTCTGAAACTGAA
AGACGGTGGTCACTACGACGCTGAAGTTAAAACCACCTACATGGCTAAAAAACCGGTTCAGCTGCCGGGT
GCTTACAAAACCGACATCAAACTGGACATCACCTCCCACAACGAAGACTACACCATCGTTGAACAGTACG
AACGTGCTGAAGGTCGTCACTCCACCGGTGCTTAATAACGCTGATAGTGCTAGTGTAGATCGCTACTAGA
GCCAGGCATCAAATAAAACGAAAGGCTCAGTCGAAAGACTGGGCCTTTCGTTTTATCTGTTGTTTGTCGG
TGAACGCTCTCTACTAGAGTCACACTGGCTCACCTTCGGGTGGGCCTTTCTGCGTTTATATACTAGTAGC
GGCCGCTGCAGGGTCTCTTCCGCGAGACGACGAATTCTCTAGATATCGCTCAATACTGACCATTTAAATC
ATACCTGACCTCCATAGCAGAAAGTCAAAAGCCTCCGACCGGAGGCTTTTGACTTGATCGGCACGTAAGA
GGTTCCAACTTTCACCATAATGAAATAAGATCACTACCGGGCGTATTTTTTGAGTTATCGAGATTTTCAG
GAGCTAAGGAAGCTAAAATGAGCCATATTCAACGGGAAACGTCTTGCTCGAGGCCGCGATTAAATTCCAA
CATGGATGCTGATTTATATGGGTATAAATGGGCTCGCGATAATGTCGGGCAATCAGGTGCGACAATCTAT
CGATTGTATGGGAAGCCCGATGCGCCAGAGTTGTTTCTGAAACATGGCAAAGGTAGCGTTGCCAATGATG
TTACAGATGAGATGGTCAGGCTAAACTGGCTGACGGAATTTATGCCTCTTCCGACCATCAAGCATTTTAT
CCGTACTCCTGATGATGCATGGTTACTCACCACTGCGATCCCAGGGAAAACAGCATTCCAGGTATTAGAA
GAATATCCTGATTCAGGTGAAAATATTGTTGATGCGCTGGCAGTGTTCCTGCGCCGGTTGCATTCGATTC
CTGTTTGTAATTGTCCTTTTAACGGCGATCGCGTATTTCGTCTCGCTCAGGCGCAATCACGAATGAATAA
CGGTTTGGTTGGTGCGAGTGATTTTGATGACGAGCGTAATGGCTGGCCTGTTGAACAAGTCTGGAAAGAA
ATGCATAAGCTTTTGCCATTCTCACCGGATTCAGTCGTCACTCATGGTGATTTCTCACTTGATAACCTTA
TTTTTGACGAGGGGAAATTAATAGGTTGTATTGATGTTGGACGAGTCGGAATCGCAGACCGATACCAGGA
TCTTGCCATCCTATGGAACTGCCTCGGTGAGTTTTCTCCTTCATTACAGAAACGGCTTTTTCAAAAATAT
GGTATTGATAATCCTGATATGAATAAATTGCAGTTTCACTTGATGCTCGATGAGTTTTTCTGAGGGCCCA
AATGTAATCACCTGGCTCACCTTCGGGTGGGCCTTTCTGCGTTGCTGGCGTTTTTCCATAGGCTCCGCCC
CCCTGACGAGCATCACAAAAATCGATGCTCAAGTCAGAGGTGGCGAAACCCGACAGGACTATAAAGATAC
CAGGCGTTTCCCCCTGGAAGCTCCCTCGTGCGCTCTCCTGTTCCGACCCTGCCGCTTACCGGATACCTGT
CCGCCTTTCTCCCTTCGGGAAGCGTGGCGCTTTCTCATAGCTCACGCTGTAGGTATCTCAGTTCGGTGTA
GGTCGTTCGCTCCAAGCTGGGCTGTGTGCACGAACCCCCCGTTCAGCCCGACCGCTGCGCCTTATCCGGT
AACTATCGTCTTGAGTCCAACCCGGTAAGACACGACTTATCGCCACTGGCAGCAGCCACTGGTAACAGGA
TTAGCAGAGCGAGGTATGTAGGCGGTGCTACAGAGTTCTTGAAGTGGTGGCCTAACTACGGCTACACTAG
AAGAACAGTATTTGGTATCTGCGCTCTGCTGAAGCCAGTTACCTCGGAAAAAGAGTTGGTAGCTCTTGAT
CCGGCAAACAAACCACCGCTGGTAGCGGTGGTTTTTTTGTTTGCAAGCAGCAGATTACGCGCAGAAAAAA
AGGATCTCAAGAAGATCCTTTGATTTTCTACCGAAGAAAGGCCCACCCGTGAAGGTGAGCCAGTGAGTTG
ATTGCAGTCCAGTTACGCTGGAGTCTGAGGCTCGTCCTGAATGATATCAAGCTTGAATTCGT
